Addgene plasmid #224789: pUt-mNF-Cas13d
Purpose: LPUtopia matching RMCE donor plasmid with mCherry-P2A-RfxCas13d Negative-Feedback circuit. Use BlastR for positive selection and HSV-TK for negative selection.
Depositing lab: Gabor Balazsi. Depositing organization: Stony Brook University. Publication: Optimizing a CRISPR-Cas13d Gene Circuit for Tunable Target RNA Downregulation with Minimal Collateral RNA Cutting. Wan Y, Helenek C, Coraci D, Balazsi G. ACS Synth Biol. 2024 Oct 18;13(10):3212-3230. doi: 10.1021/acssynbio.4c00271. Epub 2024 Oct 8. PubMed 39377757.
Backbone
  Vector backbone: pUt-mPF-BACH1 Cas9-Resistant_AmpR
  Backbone manufacturer: Balazsi Lab
  Backbone size w/o insert (bp): 9925
  Total vector size (bp): 11752
  Vector type: Mammalian Expression, CRISPR, Synthetic Biology
  Selectable markers: Blasticidin
Growth in bacteria
  Bacterial resistance: Ampicillin, 100 μg/mL
  Growth temperature: 37°C
  Growth strain: NEB Stable
  Copy number: High Copy
Gene/Insert
  Gene/Insert name: mCherry-P2A-RfxCas13d
  Species: Synthetic
  Insert size (bp): 3678
  Promoter: CMV-d2i
  Cloning method: Gibson Cloning
  Sequencing primers: 5′ GACATTGATTATTGACTAGTTATTAA
Terms and licenses: Academic/Nonprofit Terms; Industry Terms: Not Available to Industry
Depositor comments: Please visit https://doi.org/10.1101/2024.05.11.593702 for bioRxiv preprint.
How to cite: pUt-mNF-Cas13d was a gift from Gabor Balazsi (Addgene plasmid # 224789 ; http://n2t.net/addgene:224789 ; RRID:Addgene_224789)
