[The description below was written by a language model from this plasmid's Addgene catalogue record and pLannotate feature annotations shown in this document.]
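Description:
pUt-mNF-Cas13d is a mammalian expression and synthetic-biology plasmid designed as a recombinase-mediated cassette exchange (RMCE) donor matched to the LPUtopia landing pad. It is propagated in bacteria through a high-copy ColE1/pUC-type origin with ampicillin resistance. The catalogue lists a total size of 11,752 bp, whereas the annotated sequencing record is 11,573 nt, so the two differ slightly. Only one minimal FRT site is annotated; any second or heterospecific recombination site needed for exchange is not identified in the feature table.

The payload is a negative-feedback gene circuit driven by the CMV-d2i promoter. In the annotation this promoter appears as the CMV enhancer and promoter followed by short tet-operator-containing fragments. Downstream lie a rabbit β-globin intron and a Tet-family regulator reading frame with an SV40 NLS. The annotation tool matches this frame to a fragment of rtTA3, though an autorepressing design implies a TetR-like repressor acting on the operators in its own promoter, and the record does not name the protein. This is followed by mCherry and RfxCas13d, the RNA-targeting type VI CRISPR effector, which the record says are linked by P2A so that red fluorescence reports Cas13d levels. A partial FLAG match, a WPRE and the bGH polyadenylation signal close the unit. No guide RNA cassette is annotated.

An SV40 promoter-driven blasticidin deaminase gene (bsr) with a β-globin poly(A) provides positive selection for cells that have taken up the cassette. A PGK-driven HSV thymidine kinase unit sits beside the bacterial backbone elements and provides negative selection, presumably against cells retaining the backbone. The associated work used the circuit for tunable knockdown of target RNA while limiting collateral RNA cleavage by Cas13d.
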