Features (pLannotate 1.2.2; 30 found; start..end, strand, type, name):
     16..76      +  promoter       SV40 promoter (fragment): SV40 early promoter
    107..679     +  intron         β-globin intron: intron from rabbit β-globin gene
    703..1322    +  CDS            rtTA3 (fragment): reverse tetracycline transactivator 3 activates expression from Tet-responsive promoters in the presence of doxycycline
   1321..1339    +  CDS            SV40 NLS (fragment): nuclear localization signal of SV40 (simian virus 40) large T antigen
   1405..2112    +  CDS            mCherry: mCherry is a basic (constitutively fluorescent) red fluorescent protein published in 2004, derived from Discosoma sp.. It is reported to be a very rapidly-maturing monomer with low acid sensitivity.
   2182..5082    +  CDS            RfxCas13d: RNA-targeting Type VI CRISPR protein from Ruminococcus flavefaciens strain XPD3002 (Konermann et al., 2018)
   5197..5216    +  CDS            3xFLAG (fragment): three tandem FLAG® epitope tags
   5237..5267    +  misc_feature   MCS (fragment): pUC18/19 multiple cloning site
   5281..5669    +  misc_feature   WPRE: woodchuck hepatitis virus posttranscriptional regulatory element
   5713..5937    +  polyA_signal   bGH poly(A) signal: bovine growth hormone polyadenylation signal
   5941..5962    +  promoter       SV40 promoter (fragment): SV40 enhancer and early promoter
   5983..6032    +  rep_origin     f1 ori (fragment): f1 bacteriophage origin of replication; arrow indicates direction of (+) strand synthesis
   6072..6466    -  polyA_signal   β-globin poly(A): human β-globin polyadenylation signal
   6478..6897    -  CDS            bsr: BSR_BACCE - Experimental evidence at protein level: Swiss-Prot protein existence level 1. Catalyzes the deamination of the cytosine moiety of the antibiotics blasticidin S, cytomycin and acetylblasticidin S. From Bacillus cereus.
   6906..7203    -  promoter       SV40 promoter: SV40 enhancer and early promoter
   7289..7326    -  misc_feature   HA-L (fragment): left homology arm from the adeno-associated virus integration site (AAVS1) within intron 1 of the human PPP1R12C gene
   7349..7453    +  promoter       AmpR promoter: bla
   7454..8314    +  CDS            AmpR: β-lactamase; bla; confers resistance to ampicillin, carbenicillin, and related antibiotics
   8347..8846    +  promoter       PGK promoter: mouse phosphoglycerate kinase 1 promoter
   8848..8866    +  promoter       Mini-TK promoter (fragment): minimal herpes simplex virus (HSV) thymidine kinase promoter
   8888..8923    +  5'UTR          HSV TK 5'-UTR (fragment): 5' untranslated region from the herpes simplex virus thymidine kinase gene
   8945..10072   +  CDS            TK: KITH_HHV1 - Also known as UL23. Experimental evidence at protein level: Swiss-Prot protein existence level 1. Catalyzes the transfer of the gamma-phospho group of ATP to thymidine to generate dTMP in the salvage pathway of pyrimidine synthesis. The dTMP serves as a substrate for DNA polymerase during viral DNA replication. Allows the virus to be reactivated and to grow in non-proliferative cells lacking a high concentration of phosphorylated nucleic acid precursors. From Human herpesvirus 1 (HHV-1) (Human herpes simplex virus 1). Used in molecular biology as a selectable marker to identify tra
  10117..10165   +  polyA_signal   HSV TK poly(A) signal: herpes simplex virus thymidine kinase polyadenylation signal (Cole and Stacy, 1985)
  10189..10777   +  rep_origin     ori: high-copy-number ColE1/pMB1/pBR322/pUC origin of replication
  10784..10817   -  protein_bind   FRT (minimal): supports FLP-mediated excision but not integration (Turan and Bode, 2011) FLP recombinase from the Saccharomyces cerevisiae 2μ plasmid
  10874..11253   +  enhancer       CMV enhancer: human cytomegalovirus immediate early enhancer
  11254..11452   +  promoter       CMV promoter: human cytomegalovirus (CMV) immediate early promoter
  11451..11472   +  promoter       PLtetO-1 promoter (fragment): modified phage lambda PL promoter with tet operator sites (Lutz and Bujard, 1997)
  11478..11497   +  promoter       tight TRE promoter (fragment): Tet-responsive promoter PTight, consisting of seven tet operator sequences followed by the minimal CMV promoter
  11564..15      +  misc_feature   MCS (fragment) (across the origin): pUC18/19 multiple cloning site
>Addgene plasmid #224789 | pUt-mNF-Cas13d | addgene full sequence | sequence record 445954 | Addgene NGS Result
CCGGGGATCCTCTAGGGCCTCTGAGCTATTCCAGAAGTAGTGAAGAGGCTTTTTTGGAGGCCTAGGCTTT
TGCAAAAAGCTCCGGATCGATCCTGAGAACTTCAGGGTGAGTTTGGGGACCCTTGATTGTTCTTTCTTTT
TCGCTATTGTAAAATTCATGTTATATGGAGGGGGCAAAGTTTTCAGGGTGTTGTTTAGAATGGGAAGATG
TCCCTTGTATCACCATGGACCCTCATGATAATTTTGTTTCTTTCACTTTCTACTCTGTTGACAACCATTG
TCTCCTCTTATTTTCTTTTCATTTTCTGTAACTTTTTCGTTAAACTTTAGCTTGCATTTGTAACGAATTT
TTAAATTCACTTTTGTTTATTTGTCAGATTGTAAGTACTTTCTCTAATCACTTTTTTTTCAAGGCAATCA
GGGTATATTATATTGTACTTCAGCACAGTTTTAGAGAACAATTGTTATAATTAAATGATAAGGTAGAATA
TTTCTGCATATAAATTCTGGCTGGCGTGGAAATATTCTTATTGGTAGAAACAACTACATCCTGGTCATCA
TCCTGCCTTTCTCTTTATGGTTACAATGATATACACTGTTTGAGATGAGGATAAAATACTCTGAGTCCAA
ACCGGGCCCCTCTGCTAACCATGTTCATGCCTTCTTCTTTTTCCTACAGGTCCTGCAGGCGCCACCATGG
GTTCTAGACTGGACAAGAGCAAAGTCATAAACTCTGCTCTGGAATTACTCAATGAAGTCGGTATCGAAGG
CCTGACGACAAGGAAACTCGCTCAAAAGCTGGGAGTTGAGCAGCCTACCCTGTACTGGCACGTGAAGAAC
AAGCGGGCCCTGCTCGATGCCCTGGCAATCGAGATGCTGGACAGGCATCATACCCACTTCTGCCCCCTGG
AAGGCGAGTCATGGCAAGACTTTCTGCGGAACAACGCCAAGTCATTCCGCTGTGCTCTCCTCTCACATCG
CGACGGGGCTAAAGTGCATCTCGGCACCCGCCCAACAGAGAAACAGTACGAAACCCTGGAAAATCAGCTC
GCGTTCCTGTGTCAGCAAGGCTTCTCCCTGGAGAACGCACTGTACGCTCTGTCCGCCGTGGGCCACTTTA
CACTGGGCTGCGTATTGGAGGATCAGGAGCATCAAGTAGCAAAAGAGGAAAGAGAGACACCTACCACCGA
TTCTATGCCCCCACTTCTGAGACAAGCAATTGAGCTGTTCGACCATCAGGGAGCCGAACCTGCCTTCCTT
TTCGGCCTGGAACTAATCATATGTGGCCTGGAGAAACAGCTAAAGTGCGAAAGCGGCGGGCCAAAAAAGA
AGAGAAAGGGAAGCGGAGCTACTAACTTCAGCCTGCTGAAGCAGGCTGGAGACGTGGAGGAGAACCCTGG
ACCTATGGTGAGCAAGGGCGAGGAGGATAACATGGCCATCATCAAGGAGTTCATGCGCTTCAAGGTGCAC
ATGGAGGGCTCCGTGAACGGCCACGAGTTCGAGATCGAGGGCGAGGGCGAGGGCCGCCCCTACGAGGGCA
CCCAGACCGCCAAGCTGAAGGTGACCAAGGGTGGCCCCCTGCCCTTCGCCTGGGACATCCTGTCCCCTCA
GTTCATGTACGGCTCCAAGGCCTACGTGAAGCACCCCGCCGACATCCCCGACTACTTGAAGCTGTCCTTC
CCCGAGGGCTTCAAGTGGGAGCGCGTGATGAACTTCGAGGACGGCGGCGTGGTGACCGTGACCCAGGACT
CCTCCCTGCAGGACGGCGAGTTCATCTACAAGGTGAAGCTGCGCGGCACCAACTTCCCCTCCGACGGCCC
CGTAATGCAGAAGAAGACCATGGGCTGGGAGGCCTCCTCCGAGCGGATGTACCCCGAGGACGGCGCCCTG
AAGGGCGAGATCAAGCAGAGGCTGAAGCTGAAGGACGGCGGCCACTACGACGCTGAGGTCAAGACCACCT
ACAAGGCCAAGAAGCCCGTGCAGCTGCCCGGCGCCTACAACGTCAACATCAAGTTGGACATCACCTCCCA
CAACGAGGACTACACCATCGTGGAACAGTACGAACGCGCCGAGGGCCGCCACTCCACCGGCGGCATGGAC
GAGCTGTACAAGGGCAGCGGAGCTACTAACTTCAGCCTGCTGAAGCAGGCTGGAGACGTGGAGGAGAACC
CTGGACCCGGGATGATCGAGAAAAAGAAGTCCTTCGCTAAGGGCATGGGCGTGAAGTCCACACTCGTGTC
CGGCTCCAAAGTGTACATGACAACCTTCGCCGAAGGCAGCGACGCCAGGCTGGAAAAGATCGTGGAGGGC
GACAGCATCAGGAGCGTGAATGAGGGCGAGGCCTTCAGCGCTGAAATGGCCGATAAAAACGCCGGCTATA
AGATCGGCAACGCCAAATTCAGCCATCCTAAGGGCTACGCCGTGGTGGCTAACAACCCTCTGTATACAGG
ACCCGTCCAGCAGGATATGCTCGGCCTGAAGGAAACTCTGGAAAAGAGGTACTTCGGCGAGAGCGCTGAT
GGCAATGACAATATTTGTATCCAGGTGATCCATAACATCCTGGACATTGAAAAAATCCTCGCCGAATACA
TTACCAACGCCGCCTACGCCGTCAACAATATCTCCGGCCTGGATAAGGACATTATTGGATTCGGCAAGTT
CTCCACAGTGTATACCTACGACGAATTCAAAGACCCCGAGCACCATAGGGCCGCTTTCAACAATAACGAT
AAGCTCATCAACGCCATCAAGGCCCAGTATGACGAGTTCGACAACTTCCTCGATAACCCCAGACTCGGCT
ATTTCGGCCAGGCCTTTTTCAGCAAGGAGGGCAGAAATTACATCATCAATTACGGCAACGAATGCTATGA
CATTCTGGCCCTCCTGAGCGGACTGAGACACTGGGTGGTCCACAACAACGAAGAAGAGTCCAGGATCTCC
AGGACCTGGCTCTACAACCTCGATAAGAACCTCGACAACGAATACATCTCCACCCTCAACTACCTCTACG
ACAGGATCACCAATGAGCTGACCAACTCCTTCTCCAAGAACTCCGCCGCCAACGTGAACTATATTGCCGA
AACTCTGGGAATCAACCCTGCCGAATTCGCCGAACAATATTTCAGATTCAGCATTATGAAAGAGCAGAAA
AACCTCGGATTCAATATCACCAAGCTCAGGGAAGTGATGCTGGACAGGAAGGATATGTCCGAGATCAGGA
AAAATCATAAGGTGTTCGACTCCATCAGGACCAAGGTCTACACCATGATGGACTTTGTGATTTATAGGTA
TTACATCGAAGAGGATGCCAAGGTGGCTGCCGCCAATAAGTCCCTCCCCGATAATGAGAAGTCCCTGAGC
GAGAAGGATATCTTTGTGATTAACCTGAGGGGCTCCTTCAACGACGACCAGAAGGATGCCCTCTACTACG
ATGAAGCTAATAGAATTTGGAGAAAGCTCGAAAATATCATGCACAACATCAAGGAATTTAGGGGAAACAA
GACAAGAGAGTATAAGAAGAAGGACGCCCCTAGACTGCCCAGAATCCTGCCCGCTGGCCGTGATGTTTCC
GCCTTCAGCAAACTCATGTATGCCCTGACAATGTTCCTGGATGGCAAGGAGATCAACGACCTCCTGACCA
CCCTGATTAATAAATTCGATAACATCCAGAGCTTCCTGAAGGTGATGCCTCTCATCGGAGTCAACGCTAA
GTTCGTGGAGGAATACGCCTTTTTCAAAGACTCCGCCAAGATCGCCGATGAGCTGAGGCTGATCAAGTCC
TTCGCTAGAATGGGAGAACCTATTGCCGATGCCAGGAGGGCCATGTATATCGACGCCATCCGTATTTTAG
GAACCAACCTGTCCTATGATGAGCTCAAGGCCCTCGCCGACACCTTTTCCCTGGACGAGAACGGAAACAA
GCTCAAGAAAGGCAAGCACGGCATGAGAAATTTCATTATTAATAACGTGATCAGCAATAAAAGGTTCCAC
TACCTGATCAGATACGGTGATCCTGCCCACCTCCATGAGATCGCCAAAAACGAGGCCGTGGTGAAGTTCG
TGCTCGGCAGGATCGCTGACATCCAGAAAAAACAGGGCCAGAACGGCAAGAACCAGATCGACAGGTACTA
CGAAACTTGTATCGGAAAGGATAAGGGCAAGAGCGTGAGCGAAAAGGTGGACGCTCTCACAAAGATCATC
ACCGGAATGAACTACGACCAATTCGACAAGAAAAGGAGCGTCATTGAGGACACCGGCAGGGAAAACGCCG
AGAGGGAGAAGTTTAAAAAGATCATCAGCCTGTACCTCACCGTGATCTACCACATCCTCAAGAATATTGT
CAATATCAACGCCAGGTACGTCATCGGATTCCATTGCGTCGAGCGTGATGCTCAACTGTACAAGGAGAAA
GGCTACGACATCAATCTCAAGAAACTGGAAGAGAAGGGATTCAGCTCCGTCACCAAGCTCTGCGCTGGCA
TTGATGAAACTGCCCCCGATAAGAGAAAGGACGTGGAAAAGGAGATGGCTGAAAGAGCCAAGGAGAGCAT
TGACAGCCTCGAGAGCGCCAACCCCAAGCTGTATGCCAATTACATCAAATACAGCGACGAGAAGAAAGCC
GAGGAGTTCACCAGGCAGATTAACAGGGAGAAGGCCAAAACCGCCCTGAACGCCTACCTGAGGAACACCA
AGTGGAATGTGATCATCAGGGAGGACCTCCTGAGAATTGACAACAAGACATGTACCCTGTTCAGGAACAA
GGCCGTCCATCTGGAAGTGGCCAGGTATGTCCACGCCTATATCAACGACATTGCCGAGGTCAATTCCTAC
TTCCAACTGTACCATTACATCATGCAGAGAATTATCATGAATGAGAGGTACGAGAAAAGCAGCGGAAAGG
TGTCCGAGTACTTCGACGCTGTGAATGACGAGAAGAAGTACAACGATAGGCTCCTGAAACTGCTGTGTGT
GCCTTTCGGCTACTGTATCCCCAGGTTTAAGAACCTGAGCATCGAGGCCCTGTTCGATAGGAACGAGGCC
GCCAAGTTCGACAAGGAGAAAAAGAAAGTGTCCGGCAATTCCACTAGTGCTCCCAAGAAAAAGCGCAAGG
TAGGTGGAAGCCCAGCAGCTAAAAGAGTTAAATTGGATGGATCCGATTATAAGGATCACGATGGAGATTA
CAAGGACCACGACATAGACTACAAAGATGATGACGACAAGTAACGTACGGCCGCGACTCTAGAGTCGACC
TGCAGGCATGCAAGCTTGATATCAGGCCGCAATCAACCTCTGGATTACAAAATTTGTGAAAGATTGACTG
GTATTCTTAACTATGTTGCTCCTTTTACGCTATGTGGATACGCTGCTTTAATGCCTTTGTATCATGCTAT
TGCTTCCCGTATGGCTTTCATTTTCTCCTCCTTGTATAAATCCTGGTTGCTGTCTCTTTATGAGGAGTTG
TGGCCCGTTGTCAGGCAACGTGGCGTGGTGTGCACTGTGTTTGCTGACGCAACCCCCACTGGTTGGGGCA
TTGCCACCACCTGTCAGCTCCTTTCCGGGACTTTCGCTTTCCCCCTCCCTATTGCCACGGCGGAACTCAT
CGCCGCCTGCCTTGCCCGCTGCTGGACAGGGGCTCGGCTGTTGGGCACTGACAATTCCGTGGTGTTGTCC
TCGAGTCTAGAGGGCCCGTTTAAACCCGCTGATCAGCCTCGACTGTGCCTTCTAGTTGCCAGCCATCTGT
TGTTTGCCCCTCCCCCGTGCCTTCCTTGACCCTGGAAGGTGCCACTCCCACTGTCCTTTCCTAATAAAAT
GAGGAAATTGCATCGCATTGTCTGAGTAGGTGTCATTCTATTCTGGGGGGTGGGGTGGGGCAGGACAGCA
AGGGGGAGGATTGGGAAGACAATAGCAGGCATGCTGGGGATGCGGTGGGCTCTATGGCTTCTGAGGCGGA
AAGAACCAGCTGGGGCTCTAGGGGGTATCCCCACGCGCCCTGTAGCGGCGCATTAAGCGCGGCGGGTGTG
GTGGTTACGCGCTAAAGCAAGTAAAACCTCTACAAATGTGGTATGGAATTCTAAAATACAGCATAGCAAA
ACTTTAACCTCCAAATCAAGCCTCTACTTGAATCCTTTTCTGAGGGATGAATAAGGCATAGGCATCAGGG
GCTGTTGCCAATGTGCATTAGCTGTTTGCAGCCTCACCTTCTTTCATGGAGTTTAAGATATAGTGTATTT
TCCCAAGGTTTGAACTAGCTCTTCATTTCTTTATGTTTTAAATGCACTGACCTCCCACATTCCCTTTTTA
GTAAAATATTCAGAAATAATTTAAATACATCATTGCAATGAAAATAAATGTTTTTTATTAGGCAGAATCC
AGATGCTCAAGGCCCTTCATAATATCCCCCAGTTTAGTAGTTGGACTTAGGGAACAAAGGAACCTTTAAT
AGAAATTGGACAGCAAGAAAGCGAGCTTCTAGCTTTAGTTCCTGGTGTACTTGAGGGGGATGAGTTCCTC
AATGGTGGTTTTGACCAGCTTGCCATTCATCTCAATGAGCACAAAGCAGTCAGGAGCATAGTCAGAGATG
AGCTCTCTGCACATGCCACAGGGGCTGACCACCCTGATGGATCTGTCCACCTCATCAGAGTAGGGGTGCC
TGACAGCCACAATGGTGTCAAAGTCCTTCTGCCCGTTGCTCACAGCAGACCCAATGGCAATGGCTTCAGC
ACAGACAGTGACCCTGCCAATGTAGGCCTCAATGTGGACAGCAGAGATGATCTCCCCAGTCTTGGTCCTG
ATGGCCGCCCCGACATGGTGCTTGTTGTCCTCATAGAGCATGGTGATCTTCTCAGTGGCGACCTCCACCA
GCTCCAGATCCTGCTGAGAGATGTTGAAGGTCTTCATGGTAGCCTCCAAAAAAGCCTCCTCACTACTTCT
GGAATAGCTCAGAGGCCGAGGCGGCCTCGGCCTCTGCATAAATAAAAAAAATTAGTCAGCCATGGGGCGG
AGAATGGGCGGAACTGGGCGGAGTTAGGGGCGGGATGGGCGGAGTTAGGGGCGGGACTATGGTTGCTGAC
TAATTGAGATGCATGCTTTGCATACTTCTGCCTGCTGGGGAGCCTGGGGACTTTCCACACCTGGTTGCTG
ACTAATTGAGATGCATGCTTTGCATACTTCTGCCTGCTGGGGAGCCTGGGGACTTTCCACACCCTAACTG
ACACACATTCCACAGCTGCGAAGAGAAGAGGTCAGGCCGAAGTTCCTATACTATTTGAAGAATAGGAACT
TCAAGCTTGCCCCACTGTGGGGTGGAGGGGACAGATAAAAGTACCCTGGCACTTTTCGGGGAAATGTGCG
CGGAACCCCTATTTGTTTATTTTTCTAAATACATTCAAATATGTATCCGCTCATGAGACAATAACCCTGA
TAAATGCTTCAATAATATTGAAAAAGGAAGAGTATGAGTATTCAACATTTCCGTGTCGCCCTTATTCCCT
TTTTTGCGGCATTTTGCCTTCCTGTTTTTGCTCACCCAGAAACGCTGGTGAAAGTAAAAGATGCTGAAGA
TCAGTTGGGTGCACGAGTGGGTTACATCGAACTGGATCTCAACAGCGGTAAGATCCTTGAGAGTTTTCGC
CCCGAAGAACGTTTTCCAATGATGAGCACTTTTAAAGTTCTGCTATGTGGCGCGGTATTATCCCGTATTG
ACGCCGGGCAAGAGCAACTCGGTCGCCGCATACACTATTCTCAGAATGACTTGGTTGAGTACTCACCAGT
CACAGAAAAGCATCTTACGGATGGCATGACAGTAAGAGAATTATGCAGTGCTGCCATAACCATGAGTGAT
AACACTGCGGCCAACTTACTTCTGACAACGATCGGAGGACCGAAGGAGCTAACCGCTTTTTTGCACAACA
TGGGGGATCATGTAACTCGCCTTGATCGTTGGGAACCGGAGCTGAATGAAGCCATACCAAACGACGAGCG
TGACACCACGATGCCCGTAGCAATGGCAACAACGTTGCGCAAACTATTAACTGGCGAACTACTTACTCTA
GCTTCCCGGCAACAATTAATAGACTGGATGGAGGCGGATAAAGTTGCAGGACCACTTCTGCGCTCGGCCC
TTCCGGCTGGCTGGTTTATTGCTGATAAATCTGGAGCCGGTGAGCGTGGGTCTCGCGGTATCATTGCAGC
ACTGGGGCCAGATGGTAAGCCCTCCCGTATCGTAGTTATCTACACGACGGGGAGTCAGGCAACTATGGAT
GAACGAAATAGACAGATCGCTGAGATAGGTGCCTCACTGATTAAGCATTGGTAACTGTCAGACCAAGTTT
ATTCTACGGTTCTACCGGGTAGGGGAGGCGCTTTTCCCAAGGCAGTCTGGAGCATGCGCTTTAGCAGCCC
CGCTGGGCACTTGGCGCTACACAAGTGGCCTCTGGCCTCGCACACATTCCACATCCACCGGTAGGCGCCA
ACCGGCTCCGTTCTTTGGTGGCCCCTTCGCGCCACCTTCTACTCCTCCCCTAGTCAGGAAGTTCCCCCCC
GCCCCGCAGCTCGCGTCGTGCAGGACGTGACAAATGGAAGTAGCACGTCTCACTAGTCTCGTGCAGATGG
ACAGCACCGCTGAGCAATGGAAGCGGGTAGGCCTTTGGGGCAGCGGCCAATAGCAGCTTTGCTCCTTCGC
TTTCTGGGCTCAGAGGCTGGGAAGGGGTGGGTCCGGGGGCGGGCTCAGGGGCGGGCTCAGGGGCGGGGCG
GGCGCCCGAAGGTCCTCCGGAGGCCCGGCATTCTGCACGCTTCAAAAGCGCACGTCTGCCGCGCTGTTCT
CCTCTTCCTCATCTCCGGGCCTTTCGACCTGCAGCGACCCGCTTAACAGCGTCAACAGCGTGCCGCAGAT
CTTGGTGGCGTGAAACTCCCGCACCTCTTCGGCAAGCGCCTTGTAGAAGCGCGTATGGCTTCGTACCCCT
GCCATCAACACGCGTCTGCGTTCGACCAGGCTGCGCGTTCTCGCGGCCATAGCAACCGACGTACGGCGTT
GCGCCCTCGCCGGCAGCAAGAAGCCACGGAAGTCCGCCTGGAGCAGAAAATGCCCACGCTACTGCGGGTT
TATATAGACGGTCCTCACGGGATGGGGAAAACCACCACCACGCAACTGCTGGTGGCCCTGGGTTCGCGCG
ACGATATCGTCTACGTCCCCGAGCCGATGACTTACTGGCAGGTGCTGGGGGCTTCCGAGACAATCGCGAA
CATCTACACCACACAACACCGCCTCGACCAGGGTGAGATATCGGCCGGGGACGCGGCGGTGGTAATGACA
AGCGCCCAGATAACAATGGGCATGCCTTATGCCGTGACCGACGCCGTTCTGGCTCCTCATATCGGGGGGG
AGGCTGGGAGCTCACATGCCCCGCCCCCGGCCCTCACCCTCATCTTCGACCGCCATCCCATCGCCGCCCT
CCTGTGCTACCCGGCCGCGCGATACCTTATGGGCAGCATGACCCCCCAGGCCGTGCTGGCGTTCGTGGCC
CTCATCCCGCCGACCTTGCCCGGCACAAACATCGTGTTGGGGGCCCTTCCGGAGGACAGACACATCGACC
GCCTGGCCAAACGCCAGCGCCCCGGCGAGCGGCTTGACCTGGCTATGCTGGCCGCGATTCGCCGCGTTTA
CGGGCTGCTTGCCAATACGGTGCGGTATCTGCAGGGCGGCGGGTCGTGGCGGGAGGATTGGGGACAGCTT
TCGGGGACGGCCGTGCCGCCCCAGGGTGCCGAGCCCCAGAGCAACGCGGGCCCACGACCCCATATCGGGG
ACACGTTATTTACCCTGTTTCGGGCCCCCGAGTTGCTGGCCCCCAACGGCGACCTGTACAACGTGTTTGC
CTGGGCCTTGGACGTCTTGGCCAAACGCCTCCGTCCCATGCACGTCTTTATCCTGGATTACGACCAATCG
CCCGCCGGCTGCCGGGACGCCCTGCTGCAACTTACCTCCGGGATGGTCCAGACCCACGTCACCACCCCCG
GCTCCATACCGACGATCTGCGACCTGGCGCGCACGTTTGCCCGGGAGATGGGGGAGGCTAACTGAAACAC
GGAAGGAGACAATACCGGAAGGAACCCGCGCTATGACGGCAATAAAAAGACAGAATAAAACGCACGGGTG
TTGGGTCGTTTGTTCATAAACGCGCTCATAGGATCTTCTTGAGATCCTTTTTTTCTGCGCGTAATCTGCT
GCTTGCAAACAAAAAAACCACCGCTACCAGCGGTGGTTTGTTTGCCGGATCAAGAGCTACCAACTCTTTT
TCCGAAGGTAACTGGCTTCAGCAGAGCGCAGATACCAAATACTGTTCTTCTAGTGTAGCCGTAGTTAGGC
CACCACTTCAAGAACTCTGTAGCACCGCCTACATACCTCGCTCTGCTAATCCTGTTACCAGTGGCTGCTG
CCAGTGGCGATAAGTCGTGTCTTACCGGGTTGGACTCAAGACGATAGTTACCGGATAAGGCGCAGCGGTC
GGGCTGAACGGGGGGTTCGTGCACACAGCCCAGCTTGGAGCGAACGACCTACACCGAACTGAGATACCTA
CAGCGTGAGCTATGAGAAAGCGCCACGCTTCCCGAAGGGAGAAAGGCGGACAGGTATCCGGTAAGCGGCA
GGGTCGGAACAGGAGAGCGCACGAGGGAGCTTCCAGGGGGAAACGCCTGGTATCTTTATAGTCCTGTCGG
GTTTCGCCACCTCTGACTTGAGCGTCGATTTTTGTGATGCTCGTCAGGGGGGCGGAGCCTATGGAAAAAC
GCCGAAGTTCCTATACTTTCTAGAGAATAGGAACTTCACGGGCCAGATATACGCGACGGGCCAGATATAC
GCGACGGGCCAGATATACGCGTTGACATTGATTATTGACTAGTTATTAATAGTAATCAATTACGGGGTCA
TTAGTTCATAGCCCATATATGGAGTTCCGCGTTACATAACTTACGGTAAATGGCCCGCCTGGCTGACCGC
CCAACGACCCCCGCCCATTGACGTCAATAATGACGTATGTTCCCATAGTAACGCCAATAGGGACTTTCCA
TTGACGTCAATGGGTGGAGTATTTACGGTAAACTGCCCACTTGGCAGTACATCAAGTGTATCATATGCCA
AGTACGCCCCCTATTGACGTCAATGACGGTAAATGGCCCGCCTGGCATTATGCCCAGTACATGACCTTAT
GGGACTTTCCTACTTGGCAGTACATCTACGTATTAGTCATCGCTATTACCATGGTGATGCGGTTTTGGCA
GTACATCAATGGGCGTGGATAGCGGTTTGACTCACGGGGATTTCCAAGTCTCCACCCCATTGACGTCAAT
GGGAGTTTGTTTTGGCACCAAAATCAACGGGACTTTCCAAAATGTCGTAACAACTCCGCCCCATTGACGC
AAATGGGCGGTAGGCGTGTACGGTGGGAGGTCTATATAAGCATCCCTATCAGTGATAGAGATCAGATCTC
CCTATCAGTGATAGAGAGCTGTTTTGACCTCCATAGAAGACACCGGGACCGATCCAGCCTCCGGACTCTA
GCGTTTAAACTTAAGCTTGGTAC
